Addgene plasmid #40801: FUW-TetO-Ctcf
Depositing lab: Rudolf Jaenisch. Depositing organization: Whitehead Institute for Biomedical Research. Publication: Single-Cell Expression Analyses during Cellular Reprogramming Reveal an Early Stochastic and a Late Hierarchic Phase. Buganim Y, Faddah DA, Cheng AW, Itskovich E, Markoulaki S, Ganz K, Klemm SL, van Oudenaarden A, Jaenisch R. Cell. 2012 Sep 14;150(6):1209-22. doi: 10.1016/j.cell.2012.08.023. PubMed 22980981.
Backbone
  Vector backbone: FUW-TetO
  Backbone size w/o insert (bp): 8339
  Total vector size (bp): 10539
  Vector type: Mammalian Expression, Lentiviral
Growth in bacteria
  Bacterial resistance: Ampicillin, 100 μg/mL
  Growth temperature: 37°C
  Growth strain: Stbl3
  Copy number: High Copy
Gene/Insert
  Gene/Insert name: Ctcf
  Species: M. musculus (mouse)
  Insert size (bp): 2200
  Entrez Gene: Ctcf
  Promoter: Minimal CMV + TetO
  Cloning method: Restriction Enzyme; 5′ cloning site EcoRI (not destroyed); 3′ cloning site EcoRI (not destroyed)
  Sequencing primers: 5′ CGC CTG GAG ACG CCA TCC ACG CTG; 3′ AGA ATA CCA GTC AAT CTT TCA C
Terms and licenses: Academic/Nonprofit Terms; Industry Terms: Not Available to Industry
How to cite: FUW-TetO-Ctcf was a gift from Rudolf Jaenisch (Addgene plasmid # 40801 ; http://n2t.net/addgene:40801 ; RRID:Addgene_40801)
