[The description below was written by a language model from this plasmid's Addgene catalogue record and pLannotate feature annotations shown in this document.]
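Description:
FUW-TetO-Ctcf is a lentiviral mammalian expression plasmid of about 10.5 kb, built on the FUW-TetO backbone, that carries mouse Ctcf under tetracycline-inducible control. It is propagated in E. coli through a high-copy ColE1/pUC-type origin with ampicillin selection (AmpR). The backbone also contains an f1 origin and an SV40/EM7-driven bleomycin/Zeocin resistance cassette, which lies outside the LTR-flanked region and so would not be part of the packaged viral genome.

The transfer-vector portion has a hybrid 5' end in which the CMV enhancer and promoter drive transcription from a truncated HIV-1 5' LTR. This is followed by the Ψ packaging signal with a short gag fragment, the Rev response element for Rev-dependent export of genomic RNA, and the cPPT/CTS, which aids nuclear import of the viral genome. The expression cassette consists of a tetracycline response element with tetO repeats fused to a minimal CMV promoter, followed by the roughly 2.2 kb Ctcf coding sequence, which was inserted between EcoRI sites. Ctcf encodes the sequence-specific chromatin-binding insulator protein. No epitope tag or reporter is annotated. A WPRE downstream of the insert enhances transcript stability and expression. The cassette ends in a truncated 3' LTR, which is followed by a bGH polyadenylation signal.

Because the minimal promoter is essentially silent on its own, expression requires a tetracycline-controlled transactivator supplied separately, which this plasmid does not encode. The construct is suited to producing lentivirus for inducible Ctcf expression in transduced mammalian cells. It was deposited in connection with a study of single-cell gene expression during cellular reprogramming.
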