Features (pLannotate 1.2.2; 31 found; start..end, strand, type, name):
      7..386     +  enhancer       CMV enhancer: human cytomegalovirus immediate early enhancer
    387..586     +  promoter       CMV promoter: human cytomegalovirus (CMV) immediate early promoter
    604..784     +  LTR            5' LTR (truncated): truncated 5' long terminal repeat (LTR) from HIV-1
    831..956     +  misc_feature   HIV-1 Ψ: packaging signal of human immunodeficiency virus type 1
    940..1303    +  CDS            HIV-1 gag (fragment): gag protein from human immunodeficiency virus 1; gag
   1449..1682    +  misc_feature   RRE: The Rev response element (RRE) of HIV-1 allows for Rev-dependent mRNA export from the nucleus to the cytoplasm.
   2059..2159    +  CDS            Rev (fragment): human immunodeficiency virus 1 (HIV-1) Rev protein; rev; enhances nuclear export of unspliced and incompletely spliced viral mRNAs
   2209..2326    +  misc_feature   cPPT/CTS: central polypurine tract and central termination sequence of HIV-1
   2383..2626    +  protein_bind   tetracycline response element (fragment): contains seven copies of the tetracycline operator tetO tetracycline repressor TetR
   2644..2682    +  promoter       minimal CMV promoter: human cytomegalovirus (CMV) immediate early promoter
   2800..5007    +  CDS            Ctcf: CTCF_MOUSE - Experimental evidence at protein level: Swiss-Prot protein existence level 1. Chromatin binding factor that binds to DNA sequence specific sites. Involved in transcriptional regulation by binding to chromatin insulators and preventing interaction between promoter and nearby enhancers and silencers. Acts as transcriptional repressor binding to promoters of vertebrate MYC gene and BAG1 gene. Also binds to the PLK and PIM1 promoters. Acts as a transcriptional activator of APP. Regulates APOA1/C3/A4/A5 gene cluster and controls MHC class II gene expression. Plays an essential role in
   5054..5078    +  misc_feature   MCS (fragment): pBluescript multiple cloning site
   5078..5666    +  misc_feature   WPRE: woodchuck hepatitis virus posttranscriptional regulatory element
   5603..6184    +  CDS            nef (fragment): NEF_HV1H2 - Experimental evidence at protein level: Swiss-Prot protein existence level 1. Extracellular Nef protein targets CD4(+) T-lymphocytes for apoptosis by interacting with CXCR4 surface receptors. From Human immunodeficiency virus type 1 group M subtype B (isolate HXB2) (HIV-1).
   6191..6371    +  LTR            5' LTR (truncated): truncated 5' long terminal repeat (LTR) from HIV-1
   6403..6627    +  polyA_signal   bGH poly(A) signal: bovine growth hormone polyadenylation signal
   6631..6652    +  promoter       SV40 promoter (fragment): SV40 enhancer and early promoter
   6673..7101    +  rep_origin     f1 ori (sequence partly withheld): f1 bacteriophage origin of replication; arrow indicates direction of (+) strand synthesis
   7154..7364    +  promoter       SV40 promoter: SV40 early promoter
   7420..7467    +  promoter       EM7 promoter: synthetic bacterial promoter&nbsp
   7486..7860    +  CDS            BleoR: antibiotic-binding protein; Sh ble from Streptoalloteichus hindustanus; confers resistance to bleomycin, phleomycin, and Zeocin™
   7870..7995    +  CDS            ble (fragment): BLE_KLEPN - Experimental evidence at protein level: Swiss-Prot protein existence level 1. Binding protein with a strong affinity to the bleomycin family of antibiotics. Binds to CL990; an antimitotic-antibiotic compound. From Klebsiella pneumoniae.
   7990..8111    +  polyA_signal   SV40 poly(A) signal: SV40 polyadenylation signal
   8184..8200    -  protein_bind   lac operator: The lac repressor binds to the lac operator to inhibit transcription in E. coli. This inhibition can be relieved by adding lactose or isopropyl-β-D-thiogalactopyranoside (IPTG). lac repressor encoded by lacI
   8208..8238    -  promoter       lac promoter: promoter for the E. coli lac operon
   8253..8274    -  protein_bind   CAP binding site: CAP binding activates transcription in the presence of cAMP. E. coli catabolite activator protein
   8287..8379    -  CDS            lacI (fragment): lac repressor; lacI; The lac repressor binds to the lac operator to inhibit transcription in E. coli. This inhibition can be relieved by adding lactose or isopropyl-β-D-thiogalactopyranoside (IPTG).
   8562..9150    -  rep_origin     ori: high-copy-number ColE1/pMB1/pBR322/pUC origin of replication
   9321..10181   -  CDS            AmpR: β-lactamase; bla; confers resistance to ampicillin, carbenicillin, and related antibiotics
  10182..10286   -  promoter       AmpR promoter: bla
  10345..10397   -  misc_feature   bom (fragment): basis of mobility region from pBR322
>Addgene plasmid #40801 | FUW-TetO-Ctcf | addgene full sequence | sequence record 153497 | Addgene NGS Result
CGCGTTGACATTGATTATTGACTAGTTATTAATAGTAATCAATTACGGGGTCATTAGTTCATAGCCCATA
TATGGAGTTCCGCGTTACATAACTTACGGTAAATGGCCCGCCTGGCTGACCGCCCAACGACCCCCGCCCA
TTGACGTCAATAATGACGTATGTTCCCATAGTAACGCCAATAGGGACTTTCCATTGACGTCAATGGGTGG
AGTATTTACGGTAAACTGCCCACTTGGCAGTACATCAAGTGTATCATATGCCAAGTACGCCCCCTATTGA
CGTCAATGACGGTAAATGGCCCGCCTGGCATTATGCCCAGTACATGACCTTATGGGACTTTCCTACTTGG
CAGTACATCTACGTATTAGTCATCGCTATTACCATGGTGATGCGGTTTTGGCAGTACATCAATGGGCGTG
GATAGCGGTTTGACTCACGGGGATTTCCAAGTCTCCACCCCATTGACGTCAATGGGAGTTTGTTTTGGCA
CCAAAATCAACGGGACTTTCCAAAATGTCGTAACAACTCCGCCCCATTGACGCAAATGGGCGGTAGGCGT
GTACGGTGGGAGGTCTATATAAGCAGCGCGTTTTGCCTGTACTGGGTCTCTCTGGTTAGACCAGATCTGA
GCCTGGGAGCTCTCTGGCTAACTAGGGAACCCACTGCTTAAGCCTCAATAAAGCTTGCCTTGAGTGCTTC
AAGTAGTGTGTGCCCGTCTGTTGTGTGACTCTGGTAACTAGAGATCCCTCAGACCCTTTTAGTCAGTGTG
GAAAATCTCTAGCAGTGGCGCCCGAACAGGGACTTGAAAGCGAAAGGGAAACCAGAGGAGCTCTCTCGAC
GCAGGACTCGGCTTGCTGAAGCGCGCACGGCAAGAGGCGAGGGGCGGCGACTGGTGAGTACGCCAAAAAT
TTTGACTAGCGGAGGCTAGAAGGAGAGAGATGGGTGCGAGAGCGTCAGTATTAAGCGGGGGAGAATTAGA
TCGCGATGGGAAAAAATTCGGTTAAGGCCAGGGGGAAAGAAAAAATATAAATTAAAACATATAGTATGGG
CAAGCAGGGAGCTAGAACGATTCGCAGTTAATCCTGGCCTGTTAGAAACATCAGAAGGCTGTAGACAAAT
ACTGGGACAGCTACAACCATCCCTTCAGACAGGATCAGAAGAACTTAGATCATTATATAATACAGTAGCA
ACCCTCTATTGTGTGCATCAAAGGATAGAGATAAAAGACACCAAGGAAGCTTTAGACAAGATAGAGGAAG
AGCAAAACAAAAGTAAGACCACCGCACAGCAAGCGGCCGCTGATCTTCAGACCTGGAGGAGGAGATATGA
GGGACAATTGGAGAAGTGAATTATATAAATATAAAGTAGTAAAAATTGAACCATTAGGAGTAGCACCCAC
CAAGGCAAAGAGAAGAGTGGTGCAGAGAGAAAAAAGAGCAGTGGGAATAGGAGCTTTGTTCCTTGGGTTC
TTGGGAGCAGCAGGAAGCACTATGGGCGCAGCGTCAATGACGCTGACGGTACAGGCCAGACAATTATTGT
CTGGTATAGTGCAGCAGCAGAACAATTTGCTGAGGGCTATTGAGGCGCAACAGCATCTGTTGCAACTCAC
AGTCTGGGGCATCAAGCAGCTCCAGGCAAGAATCCTGGCTGTGGAAAGATACCTAAAGGATCAACAGCTC
CTGGGGATTTGGGGTTGCTCTGGAAAACTCATTTGCACCACTGCTGTGCCTTGGAATGCTAGTTGGAGTA
ATAAATCTCTGGAACAGATTTGGAATCACACGACCTGGATGGAGTGGGACAGAGAAATTAACAATTACAC
AAGCTTAATACACTCCTTAATTGAAGAATCGCAAAACCAGCAAGAAAAGAATGAACAAGAATTATTGGAA
TTAGATAAATGGGCAAGTTTGTGGAATTGGTTTAACATAACAAATTGGCTGTGGTATATAAAATTATTCA
TAATGATAGTAGGAGGCTTGGTAGGTTTAAGAATAGTTTTTGCTGTACTTTCTATAGTGAATAGAGTTAG
GCAGGGATATTCACCATTATCGTTTCAGACCCACCTCCCAACCCCGAGGGGACCCGACAGGCCCGAAGGA
ATAGAAGAAGAAGGTGGAGAGAGAGACAGAGACAGATCCATTCGATTAGTGAACGGATCGGCACTGCGTG
CGCCAATTCTGCAGACAAATGGCAGTATTCATCCACAATTTTAAAAGAAAAGGGGGGATTGGGGGGTACA
GTGCAGGGGAAAGAATAGTAGACATAATAGCAACAGACATACAAACTAAAGAATTACAAAAACAAATTAC
AAAAATTCAAAATTTTCGGGTTTATTACAGGGACAGCAGAGATCCAGTTTGGTTAGATCTCGAGTTTACC
ACTCCCTATCAGTGATAGAGAAAAGTGAAAGTCGAGTTTACCACTCCCTATCAGTGATAGAGAAAAGTGA
AAGTCGAGTTTACCACTCCCTATCAGTGATAGAGAAAAGTGAAAGTCGAGTTTACCACTCCCTATCAGTG
ATAGAGAAAAGTGAAAGTCGAGTTTACCACTCCCTATCAGTGATAGAGAAAAGTGAAAGTCGAGTTTACC
ACTCCCTATCAGTGATAGAGAAAAGTGAAAGTCGAGCTCGGTACCCGGGTCGAGGTAGGCGTGTACGGTG
GGAGGCCTATATAAGCAGAGCTCGTTTAGTGAACCGTCAGATCGCCTGGAGACGCCATCCACGCTGTTTT
GACCTCCATAGAAGACACCGGGACCGATCCAGCCTCCGCGGCCCCGAATTCGGCTTAGAGGAAGGGGAGA
TGGAAGGTGAGGCGGTTGAAGCCATTGTGGAGGAGTCTGAAACTTTCATTAAAGGAAAAGAAAGAAAGAC
TTACCAGAGACGCCGGGAAGGGGGCCAGGAAGAAGATGCTTGCCACCTGCCCCAGAACCAGACAGATGGG
GGTGAGGTGGTCCAGGATGTCAACAGCAGTGTACAGATGGTAATGATGGAACAGCTGGATCCTACCCTTC
TCCAGATGAAGACTGAAGTCATGGAGGGTACAGTGGCTCCGGAAGCAGAGGCTGCAGTGGACGATACCCA
GATCATAACCTTGCAGGTTGTAAATATGGAGGAACAGCCCATTAACATAGGAGAGCTTCAGCTTGTCCAA
GTACCTGTTCCTGTGACGGTACCTGTTGCTACTACTTCAGTAGAAGAACTTCAGGGGGCTTATGAGAATG
AAGTGTCTAAAGAGGGCCTTGCAGAAAGTGAACCGATGATATGTCACACCTTACCTTTGCCTGAAGGATT
TCAGGTGGTGAAAGTGGGGGCCAATGGAGAAGTGGAGACACTAGAGCAGGGCGAGCTTCCTCCTCAGGAA
GACTCTAGCTGGCAAAAAGACCCAGACTATCAGCCACCAGCCAAAAAAACAAAGAAAACCAAAAAGAGCA
AACTTCGTTACACAGAAGAGGGCAAAGACGTGGATGTGTCTGTGTATGATTTTGAGGAAGAACAGCAGGA
AGGACTGCTGTCTGAGGTTAATGCAGAGAAAGTAGTTGGTAATATGAAGCCTCCGAAGCCAACAAAAATT
AAAAAAAAAGGTGTAAAGAAAACATTCCAGTGTGAGCTTTGCAGTTACACATGTCCCCGGCGTTCAAATT
TGGATCGTCACATGAAAAGCCACACTGATGAGAGACCACACAAATGCCATCTGTGTGGCAGAGCATTCAG
AACAGTGACCCTCCTGAGGAATCATCTGAACACACACACAGGTACTCGTCCTCACAAGTGCCCAGACTGC
GATATGGCCTTTGTGACCAGTGGAGAATTGGTGCGGCATCGTCGTTATAAACACACTCATGAGAAACCAT
TTAAGTGTTCCATGTGTGATTATGCCAGTGTAGAAGTCAGCAAATTAAAACGACACATTCGCTCTCATAC
TGGAGAGCGCCCGTTCCAGTGCAGTTTGTGCAGTTATGCCAGCAGGGACACATACAAGCTGAAAAGGCAT
ATGAGAACCCATTCAGGGGAAAAACCTTATGAATGTTATATTTGTCACGCTCGGTTTACCCAGAGTGGTA
CCATGAAGATGCACATTTTACAGAAGCACACAGAAAATGTGGCCAAATTTCATTGTCCCCATTGTGACAC
TGTCATAGCCCGAAAAAGTGATTTGGGTGTCCACTTGCGAAAGCAGCATTCCTATATTGAACAGGGCAAA
AAATGTCGCTACTGTGATGCTGTGTTTCATGAGCGATATGCTCTCATCCAGCATCAAAAATCACACAAAA
ATGAGAAGCGCTTCAAGTGTGACCAGTGTGATTATGCTTGTAGACAGGAGCGGCACATGATCATGCACAA
GCGCACTCACACGGGGGAGAAGCCTTATGCCTGCAGCCACTGCGACAAGACCTTCCGCCAGAAACAGCTC
CTCGACATGCATTTCAAGCGCTATCATGATCCCAACTTTGTCCCTGCTGCCTTTGTCTGTTCCAAGTGTG
GGAAAACATTCACCCGCCGGAACACAATGGCAAGACATGCAGATAACTGTGCTGGTCCAGATGGCGTAGA
GGGGGAAAATGGAGGGGAGACAAAGAAGAGCAAACGAGGAAGAAAAAGAAAGATGCGATCTAAAAAAGAA
GACTCCTCTGACAGTGAAGAAAATGCTGAGCCGGATCTCGATGACAATGAGGAGGAGGAGGAGCCTGCTG
TAGAAATTGAACCTGAGCCAGAGCCTCAGCCCCAGCCTCCGCCTCCACCTCAGCCTGTGGCCCCGGCCCC
CCCACCTGCCAAGAAGAGAAGGGGGCGACCTCCTGGAAGAACCAACCAGCCCAAACAGAACCAGCCAACA
GCCATCATTCAGGTCGAAGATCAGAATACAGGTGCAATTGAGAACATTATAGTTGAAGTCAAAAAGGAGC
CAGATGCCGAGCCTGCGGAGGGGGAAGAAGAGGAGGCTCAGGCAGCCACCACAGACGCCCCCAACGGAGA
CCTCACGCCTGAGATGATCCTCAGCATGATGGACCGGTGATGCTGGGGCCTTGCTCGGCACCAGGACTAT
TGGGCTGTAAGCCGAATTCGATATCAAGCTTATCGATAATCAACCTCTGGATTACAAAATTTGTGAAAGA
TTGACTGGTATTCTTAACTATGTTGCTCCTTTTACGCTATGTGGATACGCTGCTTTAATGCCTTTGTATC
ATGCTATTGCTTCCCGTATGGCTTTCATTTTCTCCTCCTTGTATAAATCCTGGTTGCTGTCTCTTTATGA
GGAGTTGTGGCCCGTTGTCAGGCAACGTGGCGTGGTGTGCACTGTGTTTGCTGACGCAACCCCCACTGGT
TGGGGCATTGCCACCACCTGTCAGCTCCTTTCCGGGACTTTCGCTTTCCCCCTCCCTATTGCCACGGCGG
AACTCATCGCCGCCTGCCTTGCCCGCTGCTGGACAGGGGCTCGGCTGTTGGGCACTGACAATTCCGTGGT
GTTGTCGGGGAAATCATCGTCCTTTCCTTGGCTGCTCGCCTGTGTTGCCACCTGGATTCTGCGCGGGACG
TCCTTCTGCTACGTCCCTTCGGCCCTCAATCCAGCGGACCTTCCTTCCCGCGGCCTGCTGCCGGCTCTGC
GGCCTCTTCCGCGTCTTCGCCTTCGCCCTCAGACGAGTCGGATCTCCCTTTGGGCCGCCTCCCCGCATCG
ATACCGTCGACCTCGAGACCTAGAAAAACATGGAGCAATCACAAGTAGCAATACAGCAGCTACCAATGCT
GATTGTGCCTGGCTAGAAGCACAAGAGGAGGAGGAGGTGGGTTTTCCAGTCACACCTCAGGTACCTTTAA
GACCAATGACTTACAAGGCAGCTGTAGATCTTAGCCACTTTTTAAAAGAAAAGGGGGGACTGGAAGGGCT
AATTCACTCCCAACGAAGACAAGATATCCTTGATCTGTGGATCTACCACACACAAGGCTACTTCCCTGAT
TGGCAGAACTACACACCAGGGCCAGGGATCAGATATCCACTGACCTTTGGATGGTGCTACAAGCTAGTAC
CAGTTGAGCAAGAGAAGGTAGAAGAAGCCAATGAAGGAGAGAACACCCGCTTGTTACACCCTGTGAGCCT
GCATGGGATGGATGACCCGGAGAGAGAAGTATTAGAGTGGAGGTTTGACAGCCGCCTAGCATTTCATCAC
ATGGCCCGAGAGCTGCATCCGGACTGTACTGGGTCTCTCTGGTTAGACCAGATCTGAGCCTGGGAGCTCT
CTGGCTAACTAGGGAACCCACTGCTTAAGCCTCAATAAAGCTTGCCTTGAGTGCTTCAAGTAGTGTGTGC
CCGTCTGTTGTGTGACTCTGGTAACTAGAGATCCCTCAGACCCTTTTAGTCAGTGTGGAAAATCTCTAGC
AGGGCCCGTTTAAACCCGCTGATCAGCCTCGACTGTGCCTTCTAGTTGCCAGCCATCTGTTGTTTGCCCC
TCCCCCGTGCCTTCCTTGACCCTGGAAGGTGCCACTCCCACTGTCCTTTCCTAATAAAATGAGGAAATTG
CATCGCATTGTCTGAGTAGGTGTCATTCTATTCTGGGGGGTGGGGTGGGGCAGGACAGCAAGGGGGAGGA
TTGGGAAGACAATAGCAGGCATGCTGGGGATGCGGTGGGCTCTATGGCTTCTGAGGCGGAAAGAACCAGC
TGGGGCTCTAGGGGGTATCCCC
[124 nt withheld, positions 6673-6796]
C
[91 nt withheld, positions 6798-6888]
A
[49 nt withheld, positions 6890-6938]
CCTTTGACGTTGGAGTCCACGTTCTTT
[37 nt withheld, positions 6966-7002]
ACCCTATCTCGGTCTATTCTTTTGATTTATAAGGGATTTTGCCGATTTCGGCCTATTGGTTAAAAAATGA
GCTGATTTAACAAAAATTTAACGCGAATTAATTCTGTGGAATGTGTGTCAGTTAGGGTGTGGAAAGTCCC
CAGGCTCCCCAGCAGGCAGAAGTATGCAAAGCATGCATCTCAATTAGTCAGCAACCATAGTCCCGCCCCT
AACTCCGCCCATCCCGCCCCTAACTCCGCCCAGTTCCGCCCATTCTCCGCCCCATGGCTGACTAATTTTT
TTTATTTATGCAGAGGCCGAGGCCGCCTCTGCCTCTGAGCTATTCCAGAAGTAGTGAGGAGGCTTTTTTG
GAGGCCTAGGCTTTTGCAAAAAGCTCCCGGGAGCTTGTATATCCATTTTCGGATCTGATCAGCACGTGTT
GACAATTAATCATCGGCATAGTATATCGGCATAGTATAATACGACAAGGTGAGGAACTAAACCATGGCCA
AGTTGACCAGTGCCGTTCCGGTGCTCACCGCGCGCGACGTCGCCGGAGCGGTCGAGTTCTGGACCGACCG
GCTCGGGTTCTCCCGGGACTTCGTGGAGGACGACTTCGCCGGTGTGGTCCGGGACGACGTGACCCTGTTC
ATCAGCGCGGTCCAGGACCAGGTGGTGCCGGACAACACCCTGGCCTGGGTGTGGGTGCGCGGCCTGGACG
AGCTGTACGCCGAGTGGTCGGAGGTCGTGTCCACGAACTTCCGGGACGCCTCCGGGCCGGCCATGACCGA
GATCGGCGAGCAGCCGTGGGGGCGGGAGTTCGCCCTGCGCGACCCGGCCGGCAACTGCGTGCACTTCGTG
GCCGAGGAGCAGGACTGACACGTGCTACGAGATTTCGATTCCACCGCCGCCTTCTATGAAAGGTTGGGCT
TCGGAATCGTTTTCCGGGACGCCGGCTGGATGATCCTCCAGCGCGGGGATCTCATGCTGGAGTTCTTCGC
CCACCCCAACTTGTTTATTGCAGCTTATAATGGTTACAAATAAAGCAATAGCATCACAAATTTCACAAAT
AAAGCATTTTTTTCACTGCATTCTAGTTGTGGTTTGTCCAAACTCATCAATGTATCTTATCATGTCTGTA
TACCGTCGACCTCTAGCTAGAGCTTGGCGTAATCATGGTCATAGCTGTTTCCTGTGTGAAATTGTTATCC
GCTCACAATTCCACACAACATACGAGCCGGAAGCATAAAGTGTAAAGCCTGGGGTGCCTAATGAGTGAGC
TAACTCACATTAATTGCGTTGCGCTCACTGCCCGCTTTCCAGTCGGGAAACCTGTCGTGCCAGCTGCATT
AATGAATCGGCCAACGCGCGGGGAGAGGCGGTTTGCGTATTGGGCGCTCTTCCGCTTCCTCGCTCACTGA
CTCGCTGCGCTCGGTCGTTCGGCTGCGGCGAGCGGTATCAGCTCACTCAAAGGCGGTAATACGGTTATCC
ACAGAATCAGGGGATAACGCAGGAAAGAACATGTGAGCAAAAGGCCAGCAAAAGGCCAGGAACCGTAAAA
AGGCCGCGTTGCTGGCGTTTTTCCATAGGCTCCGCCCCCCTGACGAGCATCACAAAAATCGACGCTCAAG
TCAGAGGTGGCGAAACCCGACAGGACTATAAAGATACCAGGCGTTTCCCCCTGGAAGCTCCCTCGTGCGC
TCTCCTGTTCCGACCCTGCCGCTTACCGGATACCTGTCCGCCTTTCTCCCTTCGGGAAGCGTGGCGCTTT
CTCATAGCTCACGCTGTAGGTATCTCAGTTCGGTGTAGGTCGTTCGCTCCAAGCTGGGCTGTGTGCACGA
ACCCCCCGTTCAGCCCGACCGCTGCGCCTTATCCGGTAACTATCGTCTTGAGTCCAACCCGGTAAGACAC
GACTTATCGCCACTGGCAGCAGCCACTGGTAACAGGATTAGCAGAGCGAGGTATGTAGGCGGTGCTACAG
AGTTCTTGAAGTGGTGGCCTAACTACGGCTACACTAGAAGAACAGTATTTGGTATCTGCGCTCTGCTGAA
GCCAGTTACCTTCGGAAAAAGAGTTGGTAGCTCTTGATCCGGCAAACAAACCACCGCTGGTAGCGGTGGT
TTTTTTGTTTGCAAGCAGCAGATTACGCGCAGAAAAAAAGGATCTCAAGAAGATCCTTTGATCTTTTCTA
CGGGGTCTGACGCTCAGTGGAACGAAAACTCACGTTAAGGGATTTTGGTCATGAGATTATCAAAAAGGAT
CTTCACCTAGATCCTTTTAAATTAAAAATGAAGTTTTAAATCAATCTAAAGTATATATGAGTAAACTTGG
TCTGACAGTTACCAATGCTTAATCAGTGAGGCACCTATCTCAGCGATCTGTCTATTTCGTTCATCCATAG
TTGCCTGACTCCCCGTCGTGTAGATAACTACGATACGGGAGGGCTTACCATCTGGCCCCAGTGCTGCAAT
GATACCGCGAGACCCACGCTCACCGGCTCCAGATTTATCAGCAATAAACCAGCCAGCCGGAAGGGCCGAG
CGCAGAAGTGGTCCTGCAACTTTATCCGCCTCCATCCAGTCTATTAATTGTTGCCGGGAAGCTAGAGTAA
GTAGTTCGCCAGTTAATAGTTTGCGCAACGTTGTTGCCATTGCTACAGGCATCGTGGTGTCACGCTCGTC
GTTTGGTATGGCTTCATTCAGCTCCGGTTCCCAACGATCAAGGCGAGTTACATGATCCCCCATGTTGTGC
AAAAAAGCGGTTAGCTCCTTCGGTCCTCCGATCGTTGTCAGAAGTAAGTTGGCCGCAGTGTTATCACTCA
TGGTTATGGCAGCACTGCATAATTCTCTTACTGTCATGCCATCCGTAAGATGCTTTTCTGTGACTGGTGA
GTACTCAACCAAGTCATTCTGAGAATAGTGTATGCGGCGACCGAGTTGCTCTTGCCCGGCGTCAATACGG
GATAATACCGCGCCACATAGCAGAACTTTAAAAGTGCTCATCATTGGAAAACGTTCTTCGGGGCGAAAAC
TCTCAAGGATCTTACCGCTGTTGAGATCCAGTTCGATGTAACCCACTCGTGCACCCAACTGATCTTCAGC
ATCTTTTACTTTCACCAGCGTTTCTGGGTGAGCAAAAACAGGAAGGCAAAATGCCGCAAAAAAGGGAATA
AGGGCGACACGGAAATGTTGAATACTCATACTCTTCCTTTTTCAATATTATTGAAGCATTTATCAGGGTT
ATTGTCTCATGAGCGGATACATATTTGAATGTATTTAGAAAAATAAACAAATAGGGGTTCCGCGCACATT
TCCCCGAAAAGTGCCACCTGACGTCGACGGATCGGGAGATCTCCCGATCCCCTATGGTGCACTCTCAGTA
CAATCTGCTCTGATGCCGCATAGTTAAGCCAGTATCTGCTCCCTGCTTGTGTGTTGGAGGTCGCTGAGTA
GTGCGCGAGCAAAATTTAAGCTACAACAAGGCAAGGCTTGACCGACAATTGCATGAAGAATCTGCTTAGG
GTTAGGCGTTTTGCGCTGCTTCGCGATGTACGGGCCAGATATA
