>Addgene plasmid #40801 | FUW-TetO-Ctcf | addgene partial sequence | sequence record 54347 | LNCX 5'-AGCTCGTTTAGTGAACCGTCAGATC-3'
TTTGACCTCCATAGAAGACACCGGGACCGATCCAGCCTCCGCGGCCCCGAATTCGGCTTAGAGGAAGGGG
AGATGGAAGGTGAGGCGGTTGAAGCCATTGTGGAGGAGTCTGAAACTTTCATTAAAGGAAAAGAAAGAAA
GACTTACCAGAGACGCCGGGAAGGGGGCCAGGAAGAAGATGCTTGCCACCTGCCCCAGAACCAGACAGAT
GGGGGTGAGGTGGTCCAGGATGTCAACAGCAGTGTACAGATGGTAATGATGGAACAGCTGGATCCTACCC
TTCTCCAGATGAAGACTGAAGTCATGGAGGGTACAGTGGCTCCGGAAGCAGAGGCTGCAGTGGACGATAC
CCAGATCATAACCTTGCAGGTTGTAAATATGGAGGAACAGCCCATTAACATAGGAGAGCTTCAGCTTGTC
CAAGTACCTGTTCCTGTGACGGTACCTGTTGCTACTACTTCAGTAGAAGAACTTCAGGGGGCTTATGAGA
ATGAAGTGTCTAAAGAGGGCCTTGCAGAAAGTGAACCGATGATATGTCACACCTTACCTTTGCCTGAAGG
ATTTCAGGTGGTGAAAGTGGGGGCCAATGGAGAAGTGGAGACACTAGAGCAGGGCGAGCTTCCTCCTCAG
GAAGACTCTAGCTGGCAAAAAGACCCAGACTATCAGCCACCAGCCAAAAAAACAAAGAAAACCAAAAAGA
GCAAACTTCGTTACACAGAAGAGGGCAAAGACGTGGATGTGTCTGTGTATGATTTTGAGGAAGAACAGCA
GGAAGGACTGCTGTCTGAGGTTAATGCAGAGAA
